>Addgene plasmid #44848 | pFA6a-link-yoLSS-mKate2-SpHis5 | depositor full sequence | sequence record 62034 | pFA6a-link-yoLSS-mKate2-SpHis5 sequence 4720 bps
GCGCCACTTCTAAATAAGCGAATTTCTTATGATTTATGATTTTTATTATTAAATAAGTTATAAAAAAAAT
AAGTGTATACAAATTTTAAAGTGACTCTTAGGTTTTAAAACGAAAATTCTTATTCTTGAGTAACTCTTTC
CTGTAGGTCAGGTTGCTTTCTCAGGTATAGTATGAGGTCGCTCTTATTGACCACACCTCTACCGGCAGAT
CCGCTAGGGATAACAGGGTAATATAGATCTGTTTAGCTTGCCTCGTCCCCGCCGGGTCACCCGGCCAGCG
ACATGGAGGCCCAGAATACCCTCCTTGACAGTCTTGACGTGCGCAGCTCAGGGGCATGATGTGACTGTCG
CCCGTACATTTAGCCCATACATCCCCATGTATAATCATTTGCATCCATACATTTTGATGGCCGCACGGCG
CGAAGCAAAAATTACGGCTCCTCGCTGCAGACCTGCGAGCAGGGAAACGCTCCCCTCACAGACGCGTTGA
ATTGTCCCCACGCCGCGCCCCTGTAGAGAAATATAAAAGGTTAGGATTTGCCACTGAGGTTCTTCTTTCA
TATACTTCCTTTTAAAATCTTGCTAGGATACAGTTCTCACATCACATCCGAACATAAACAACCATGGGTA
GGAGGGCTTTTGTAGAAAGAAATACGAACGAAACGAAAATCAGCGTTGCCATCGCTTTGGACAAAGCTCC
CTTACCTGAAGAGTCGAATTTTATTGATGAACTTATAACTTCCAAGCATGCAAACCAAAAGGGAGAACAA
GTAATCCAAGTAGACACGGGAATTGGATTCTTGGATCACATGTATCATGCACTGGCTAAACATGCAGGCT
GGAGCTTACGACTTTACTCAAGAGGTGATTTAATCATCGATGATCATCACACTGCAGAAGATACTGCTAT
TGCACTTGGTATTGCATTCAAGCAGGCTATGGGTAACTTTGCCGGCGTTAAAAGATTTGGACATGCTTAT
TGTCCACTTGACGAAGCTCTTTCTAGAAGCGTAGTTGACTTGTCGGGACGGCCCTATGCTGTTATCGATT
TGGGATTAAAGCGTGAAAAGGTTGGGGAATTGTCCTGTGAAATGATCCCTCACTTACTATATTCCTTTTC
GGTAGCAGCTGGAATTACTTTGCATGTTACCTGCTTATATGGTAGTAATGACCATCATCGTGCTGAAAGC
GCTTTTAAATCTCTGGCTGTTGCCATGCGCGCGGCTACTAGTCTTACTGGAAGTTCTGAAGTCCCAAGCA
CGAAGGGAGTGTTGTAAAGAGTACTGACAATAAAAAGATTCTTGTTTTCAAGAACTTGTCATTTGTATAG
TTTTTTTATATTGTAGTTGTTCTATTTTAATCAAATGTTAGCGTGATTTATATTTTTTTTCGCCTCGACA
TCATCTGCCCAGATGCGAAGTTAAGTGCGCAGAAAGTAATATCATGCGTCAATCGTATGTGAATGCTGGT
CGCTATACTGCTGTCGATTCGATACTAACGCCGCCATCCAGTTTAAACGAGCTCGAATTCATCGATGATA
TCAGATCCACTAGTGGCCTATGCGGCCGCGGATCTGCCGGTCTCCCTATAGTGAGTCGTATTAATTTCGA
TAAGCCAGGTTAACCTGCATTAATGAATCGGCCAACGCGCGGGGAGAGGCGGTTTGCGTATTGGGCGCTC
TTCCGCTTCCTCGCTCACTGACTCGCTGCGCTCGGTCGTTCGGCTGCGGCGAGCGGTATCAGCTCACTCA
AAGGCGGTAATACGGTTATCCACAGAATCAGGGGATAACGCAGGAAAGAACATGTGAGCAAAAGGCCAGC
AAAAGGCCAGGAACCGTAAAAAGGCCGCGTTGCTGGCGTTTTTCCATAGGCTCCGCCCCCCTGACGAGCA
TCACAAAAATCGACGCTCAAGTCAGAGGTGGCGAAACCCGACAGGACTATAAAGATACCAGGCGTTTCCC
CCTGGAAGCTCCCTCGTGCGCTCTCCTGTTCCGACCCTGCCGCTTACCGGATACCTGTCCGCCTTTCTCC
CTTCGGGAAGCGTGGCGCTTTCTCAATGCTCACGCTGTAGGTATCTCAGTTCGGTGTAGGTCGTTCGCTC
CAAGCTGGGCTGTGTGCACGAACCCCCCGTTCAGCCCGACCGCTGCGCCTTATCCGGTAACTATCGTCTT
GAGTCCAACCCGGTAAGACACGACTTATCGCCACTGGCAGCAGCCACTGGTAACAGGATTAGCAGAGCGA
GGTATGTAGGCGGTGCTACAGAGTTCTTGAAGTGGTGGCCTAACTACGGCTACACTAGAAGGACAGTATT
TGGTATCTGCGCTCTGCTGAAGCCAGTTACCTTCGGAAAAAGAGTTGGTAGCTCTTGATCCGGCAAACAA
ACCACCGCTGGTAGCGGTGGTTTTTTTGTTTGCAAGCAGCAGATTACGCGCAGAAAAAAAGGATCTCAAG
AAGATCCTTTGATCTTTTCTACGGGGTCTGACGCTCAGTGGAACGAAAACTCACGTTAAGGGATTTTGGT
CATGAGATTATCAAAAAGGATCTTCACCTAGATCCTTTTAAATTAAAAATGAAGTTTTAAATCAATCTAA
AGTATATATGAGTAAACTTGGTCTGACAGTTACCAATGCTTAATCAGTGAGGCACCTATCTCAGCGATCT
GTCTATTTCGTTCATCCATAGTTGCCTGACTCCCCGTCGTGTAGATAACTACGATACGGGAGGGCTTACC
ATCTGGCCCCAGTGCTGCAATGATACCGCGAGACCCACGCTCACCGGCTCCAGATTTATCAGCAATAAAC
CAGCCAGCCGGAAGGGCCGAGCGCAGAAGTGGTCCTGCAACTTTATCCGCCTCCATCCAGTCTATTAATT
GTTGCCGGGAAGCTAGAGTAAGTAGTTCGCCAGTTAATAGTTTGCGCAACGTTGTTGCCATTGCTACAGG
CATCGTGGTGTCACGCTCGTCGTTTGGTATGGCTTCATTCAGCTCCGGTTCCCAACGATCAAGGCGAGTT
ACATGATCCCCCATGTTGTGCAAAAAAGCGGTTAGCTCCTTCGGTCCTCCGATCGTTGTCAGAAGTAAGT
TGGCCGCAGTGTTATCACTCATGGTTATGGCAGCACTGCATAATTCTCTTACTGTCATGCCATCCGTAAG
ATGCTTTTCTGTGACTGGTGAGTACTCAACCAAGTCATTCTGAGAATAGTGTATGCGGCGACCGAGTTGC
TCTTGCCCGGCGTCAATACGGGATAATACCGCGCCACATAGCAGAACTTTAAAAGTGCTCATCATTGGAA
AACGTTCTTCGGGGCGAAAACTCTCAAGGATCTTACCGCTGTTGAGATCCAGTTCGATGTAACCCACTCG
TGCACCCAACTGATCTTCAGCATCTTTTACTTTCACCAGCGTTTCTGGGTGAGCAAAAACAGGAAGGCAA
AATGCCGCAAAAAAGGGAATAAGGGCGACACGGAAATGTTGAATACTCATACTCTTCCTTTTTCAATATT
ATTGAAGCATTTATCAGGGTTATTGTCTCATGAGCGGATACATATTTGAATGTATTTAGAAAAATAAACA
AATAGGGGTTCCGCGCACATTTCCCCGAAAAGTGCCACCTGACGTCTAAGAAACCATTATTATCATGACA
TTAACCTATAAAAATAGGCGTATCACGAGGCCCTTTCGTCTCGCGCGTTTCGGTGATGACGGTGAAAACC
TCTGACACATGCAGCTCCCGGAGACGGTCACAGCTTGTCTGTAAGCGGATGCCGGGAGCAGACAAGCCCG
TCAGGGCGCGTCAGCGGGTGTTGGCGGGTGTCGGGGCTGGCTTAACTATGCGGCATCAGAGCAGATTGTA
CTGAGAGTGCACCATATGGACATATTGTCGTTAGAACGCGGCTACAATTAATACATAACCTTATGTATCA
TACACATACGATTTAGGTGACACTATAGAACGCGGCCGCCAGCTGAAGCTTCGTACGCTGCAGGTCGACG
GATCGGTGACGGTGCTGGTTTAATTAACATGGTTTCAGAATTGATCAAGGAAAATATGCACATGAAACTG
TATATGGAAGGTACAGTTAACAACCATCATTTTAAGTGTACCTCAGAAGGAGAAGGGAAACCATACGAAG
GCACTCAGACTATGAGAATTAAAGTGGTCGAAGGTGGTCCACTACCATTTGCTTTTGACATCCTCGCTAC
ATCTTTCATGTACGGTTCCTACACTTTCATTAATCACACACAAGGCATACCAGACTTTTTCAAACAATCA
TTTCCTGAGGGTTTTACTTGGGAAAGAGTAACCACTTATGAAGATGGGGGTGTACTGACAGCTACACAAG
ATACATCTTTACAAGATGGATGTCTAATCTACAATGTTAAGATTAGAGGAGTTAACTTCACATCTAATGG
TCCTGTCATGCAAAAGAAAACGTTAGGCTGGGAGGCAGGTACAGAAATGCTTTATCCAGCAGACGGCGGT
TTGGAAGGTAGAAGTGACGATGCTTTGAAATTGGTAGGGGGAGGCCATCTTATATGCAACCTAAAATCTA
CTTACAGAAGCAAAAAGCCTGCCAAGAATTTGAAAGTTCCAGGCGTCTACTATGTTGATCGTAGGTTAGA
GCGAATCAAGGAGGCGGATAAGGAAACCTACGTGGAACAGCATGAGGTGGCAGTAGCCAGATACTGTGAT
CTTCCTTCCAAATTAGGACACAGATAAGGC
Features (pLannotate 1.2.2; 13 found; start..end, strand, type, name):
     18..205     +  terminator     ADH1 terminator: S. cerevisiae ADH1; transcription terminator for the S. cerevisiae alcohol dehydrogenase 1 (ADH1) gene
    280..623     +  promoter       TEF promoter: Ashbya gossypii TEF promoter
    624..1277    +  CDS            S. pombe his5: imidazoleglycerol-phosphate dehydratase, required for histidine biosynthesis; Schizosaccharomyces pombe his5; yeast auxotrophic marker; corresponds to S. cerevisiae HIS3
   1283..1480    +  terminator     TEF terminator: Ashbya gossypii TEF terminator
   1585..1603    -  promoter       T7 promoter: promoter for bacteriophage T7 RNA polymerase
   1625..1678    -  CDS            lacI (fragment): lac repressor; lacI; The lac repressor binds to the lac operator to inhibit transcription in E. coli. This inhibition can be relieved by adding lactose or isopropyl-β-D-thiogalactopyranoside (IPTG).
   1861..2449    -  rep_origin     ori: high-copy-number ColE1/pMB1/pBR322/pUC origin of replication
   2620..3480    -  CDS            AmpR: β-lactamase; bla; confers resistance to ampicillin, carbenicillin, and related antibiotics
   3481..3585    -  promoter       AmpR promoter: bla
   3680..3715    +  CDS            rop (fragment): Rop protein, which maintains plasmids at low copy number; rop
   3817..3868    +  misc_feature   bom (fragment): basis of mobility region from pBR322
   3931..3949    +  promoter       SP6 promoter: promoter for bacteriophage SP6 RNA polymerase
   4025..4714    +  CDS            LSS-mKate2: LSS-mKate2 is a basic (constitutively fluorescent) long stokes shift fluorescent protein published in 2010, derived from Entacmaea quadricolor. It has very low acid sensitivity.
