[The description below was written by a language model from this plasmid's Addgene catalogue record and pLannotate feature annotations shown in this document.]
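Description:
pFA6a-link-yoLSS-mKate2-SpHis5 is a 4.7 kb yeast tagging vector built on the pFA6a backbone. It serves as a template cassette for fusing a yeast codon-optimized LSS-mKate2 fluorescent protein to a gene of interest in Saccharomyces cerevisiae. It carries no yeast origin of replication or centromere in the annotated features, which fits its role as a source of an integrating tagging module rather than an episomal expression plasmid. In E. coli it is propagated through a high-copy ColE1/pUC-type origin and selected with ampicillin via the AmpR β-lactamase gene and its native promoter. Short fragments of lacI, rop and the pBR322 bom region are backbone remnants with no evident function, and T7 and SP6 promoters flank the cassette.

The payload begins with the LSS-mKate2 coding sequence, a constitutively fluorescent, long-Stokes-shift red protein derived from Entacmaea quadricolor with very low acid sensitivity. The "link" in the name implies a linker preceding it, but this is not separately annotated. No promoter drives the fluorescent protein, since the fusion is meant to be expressed from the tagged gene's own promoter. The ADH1 terminator lies immediately downstream across the plasmid's circular junction and terminates the fusion transcript. Next comes the selection module, in which the Schizosaccharomyces pombe his5 gene sits between the Ashbya gossypii TEF promoter and terminator. This gene complements S. cerevisiae his3 mutations, and its heterologous sequence limits recombination with the native locus. The long Stokes shift of LSS-mKate2 makes the construct useful for multicolour imaging alongside other fluorescent proteins, and it belongs to a set of improved blue, green and red tagging vectors derived from earlier optimized cassettes.
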