Addgene plasmid #44848: pFA6a-link-yoLSS-mKate2-SpHis5
Purpose: Yeast tagging vector to create gene fusion with yeast optimized LSS-mKate2 with SpHis5 selection
Depositing lab: Wendell Lim & Kurt Thorn. Depositing organization: University of California, San Francisco (UCSF). Publication: Improved Blue, Green, and Red Fluorescent Protein Tagging Vectors for S. cerevisiae. Lee S, Lim WA, Thorn KS. PLoS One. 2013 Jul 2;8(7):e67902. doi: 10.1371/journal.pone.0067902. Print 2013. PubMed 23844123.
Backbone
  Vector backbone: pFA6a
  Vector type: Yeast Expression
  Selectable markers: HIS3
Growth in bacteria
  Bacterial resistance: Ampicillin, 100 μg/mL
  Growth temperature: 37°C
  Growth strain: DH5alpha
  Copy number: Unknown
Gene/Insert
  Gene/Insert name: yoLSS-mKate2 (alt name: Yeast Optimized LSS-mKate2)
  Species: Synthetic
Terms and licenses: Academic/Nonprofit Terms; Industry Terms: Not Available to Industry
Depositor comments: This vector is derived from the sequences published in “Optimized cassettes for fluorescent protein tagging in Saccharomyces cerevisiae.” Sheff MA, Thorn KS. Yeast. 2004 Jun;21(8):661-70. These plasmids were generated with funding from an NIGMS Systems Biology Center grant, number P50 GM081879. Please acknowledge this grant if you use these plasmids.
How to cite: pFA6a-link-yoLSS-mKate2-SpHis5 was a gift from Wendell Lim & Kurt Thorn (Addgene plasmid # 44848 ; http://n2t.net/addgene:44848 ; RRID:Addgene_44848)
