>Addgene plasmid #44848 | pFA6a-link-yoLSS-mKate2-SpHis5 | addgene partial sequence | sequence record 72532 | Sp6 5'-ATTTAGGTGACACTATAG-3'
GGTCGACGGATCGGTGACGGTGCTGGTTTAATTAACATGGTTTCAGAATTGATCAAGGAAAATATGCACA
TGAAACTGTATATGGAAGGTACAGTTAACAACCATCATTTTAAGTGTACCTCAGAAGGAGAAGGGAAACC
ATACGAAGGCACTCAGACTATGAGAATTAAAGTGGTCGAAGGTGGTCCACTACCATTTGCTTTTGACATC
CTCGCTACATCTTTCATGTACGGTTCCTACACTTTCATTAATCACACACAAGGCATACCAGACTTTTTCA
AACAATCATTTCCTGAGGGTTTTACTTGGGAAAGAGTAACCACTTATGAAGATGGGGGTGTACTGACAGC
TACACAAGATACATCTTTACAAGATGGATGTCTAATCTACAATGTTAAGATTAGAGGAGTTAACTTCACA
TCTAATGGTCCTGTCATGCAAAAGAAAACGTTAGGCTGGGAGGCAGGTACAGAAATGCTTTATCCAGCAG
ACGGCGGTTTGGAAGGTAGAAGTGACGATGCTTTGAAATTGGTAGGGGGAGGCCATCTTATATGCAACCT
AAAATCTACTTACAGAAGCAAAAAGCCTGCCAAGAATTTGAAAGTTCCAGGCGTCTACTATGTTGATCGT
AGGTTAGAGCGAATCAAGGAGGCGGATAAGGAAACCTACGTGGAACAGCATGAGGTGGCAGTAGCCAGAT
ACTGTGATCTTCCTTCCAAATTAGGACACAGATAAGGCGCGCCACTTCTAAATAAGCGAATTTCTTATGA
TTTATGAT
