>Addgene plasmid #44848 | pFA6a-link-yoLSS-mKate2-SpHis5 | addgene partial sequence | sequence record 72667 | T7
ATCTGATATCATCGATGAATTCGAGCTCGTTTAAACTGGATGGCGGCGTTAGTATCGAATCGACAGCAGT
ATAGCGACCAGCATTCACATACGATTGACGCATGATATTACTTTCTGCGCACTTAACTTCGCATCTGGGC
AGATGATGTCGAGGCGAAAAAAAATATAAATCACGCTAACATTTGATTAAAATAGAACAACTACAATATA
AAAAAACTATACAAATGACAAGTTCTTGAAAACAAGAATCTTTTTATTGTCAGTACTCTTTACAACACTC
CCTTCGTGCTTGGGACTTCAGAACTTCCAGTAAGACTAGTAGCCGCGCGCATGGCAACAGCCAGAGATTT
AAAAGCGCTTTCAGCACGATGATGGTCATTACTACCATATAAGCAGGTAACATGCAAAGTAATTCCAGCT
GCTACCGAAAAGGAATATAGTAAGTGAGGGATCATTTCACAGGACAATTCCCCAACCTTTTCACGCTTTA
ATCCCAAATCGATAACAGCATAGGGCCGTCCCGACAAGTCAACTACGCTTCTAGAAAGAGCTTCGTCAAG
TGGACAATAAGCATGTCCAAATCTTTTAACGCCGGCAAAGTTACTCATAGCCTGCTTGAATGCAATACCA
AGTGCAATAGCAGTATCTTCTGCAGTGTGATGATCATCGATGATTAAATCACCTCTTGAGTAAAGTCGTA
AGCTCCAGCCTGCATGTTTAGCCAGTGCATGATACATGTGATCCAAGAATCCAATTCCCGTGTCTACTTG
GATTACTTGTTCTCCCTTTTGGTTTGTATGCTTGGAAGTTATAAGTTCATCAATAAAA
